Addgene plasmid #42235: pCS6-mPSD95a-TSa-HA
Purpose: TimeSTAMP method for tagging and visualization of newly synthesized proteins. TimeSTAMPa cassette used for for low abundance proteins or proteins with slow ongoing synthesis rates
Depositing lab: Roger Tsien. Publication: TimeSTAMP tagging of newly synthesized proteins. Lin MZ, Tsien RY. Curr Protoc Protein Sci. 2010 Feb;Chapter 26:Unit 26.5. doi: 10.1002/0471140864.ps2605s59. PubMed 20155731.
Backbone
  Vector backbone: pCS6
  Total vector size (bp): 8172
  Vector type: Mammalian Expression
Growth in bacteria
  Bacterial resistance: Ampicillin, 100 μg/mL
  Growth temperature: 37°C
  Growth strain: DH5alpha
  Copy number: High Copy
Gene/Insert
  Gene/Insert name: PSD95
  Tag / fusion protein: TSa-HA (C terminal on insert)
Terms and licenses: Academic/Nonprofit Terms; Industry Terms: Not Available to Industry
How to cite: pCS6-mPSD95a-TSa-HA was a gift from Roger Tsien (Addgene plasmid # 42235 ; http://n2t.net/addgene:42235 ; RRID:Addgene_42235)
