[The description below was written by a language model from this plasmid's Addgene catalogue record and pLannotate feature annotations shown in this document.]
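Description:
pCS6-mPSD95a-TSa-HA is an 8,172 bp mammalian expression plasmid built on the pCS6 backbone. It expresses mouse PSD95 (Dlg4), a postsynaptic scaffolding protein, fused at its C terminus to the TimeSTAMPa (TSa) cassette and an HA epitope. It is propagated in E. coli as a high-copy plasmid through a ColE1/pUC-type origin and selected with ampicillin (β-lactamase). An f1 origin is also present. Transcription in mammalian cells is driven by the human CMV immediate-early enhancer and promoter, and the transcript ends at an SV40 polyadenylation signal preceded by SV40 small t/large T intron fragments.

Downstream of the Dlg4 coding sequence, the annotation picks up a T7-tag fragment, a short FLAG-like fragment and a segment matching the hepatitis C virus polyprotein. These are consistent with the TimeSTAMP module, which in the general method relies on an HCV protease flanked by its own cleavage sites. By default the protease excises itself and the terminal epitope tag from the fusion. Adding a protease inhibitor blocks this cleavage, so only protein copies made after drug addition keep the tag and can be detected. The HA tag named in the catalogue entry is not annotated in the feature table, and about 1 kb after the HCV segment carries no annotation. The table also lists an attB2 site, a T7 promoter, a single loxP site and small lacZα/lacI fragments, which look like backbone remnants with no stated function.

The record describes the TSa variant as suited to low-abundance proteins or those with slow ongoing synthesis. The construct is therefore used to tag and visualize newly synthesized PSD95.
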