Features (pLannotate 1.2.2; 23 found; start..end, strand, type, name):
      1..304     +  enhancer       CMV enhancer: human cytomegalovirus immediate early enhancer
    305..508     +  promoter       CMV promoter: human cytomegalovirus (CMV) immediate early promoter
    629..2791    +  CDS            Dlg4: DLG4_MOUSE - Also known as Dlgh4, Psd95. Experimental evidence at protein level: Swiss-Prot protein existence level 1. Postsynaptic scaffolding protein that plays a critical role in synaptogenesis and synaptic plasticity by providing a platform for the postsynaptic clustering of crucial synaptic proteins (PubMed:15358775, PubMed:9853749). Interacts with the cytoplasmic tail of NMDA receptor subunits and shaker-type potassium channels. Required for synaptic plasticity associated with NMDA receptor signaling. Overexpression or depletion of DLG4 changes the ratio of excitatory to inhibitory synap
   2804..2835    +  CDS            T7 tag (gene 10 leader) (fragment): leader peptide from bacteriophage T7 gene 10 promotes efficient translation in E. coli
   2918..2942    +  CDS            3xFLAG (fragment): three tandem FLAG® epitope tags
   2978..3556    +  CDS            POLG_HCV77 (fragment): Experimental evidence at protein level: Swiss-Prot protein existence level 1. [RNA-directed RNA polymerase]: RNA-dependent RNA polymerase that performs primer-template recognition and RNA synthesis during viral replication. From Hepatitis C virus genotype 1a (isolate H77) (HCV).
   4573..4597    -  protein_bind   attB2: mutant version of attB; recombination site for the Gateway® BP reaction BP Clonase™
   4599..4617    -  promoter       T7 promoter: promoter for bacteriophage T7 RNA polymerase
   4627..4664    +  CDS            lacZα (fragment): LacZα fragment of β-galactosidase; lacZ fragment
   4676..4790    +  intron         large T intron (fragment): SV40 (simian virus 40) large T antigen intron
   4864..4889    +  intron         small t intron (fragment): SV40 (simian virus 40) small t antigen intron
   4889..5026    +  CDS            large T antigen (fragment): large T antigen from SV40 (simian virus 40)
   5049..5183    +  polyA_signal   SV40 poly(A) signal: SV40 polyadenylation signal
   5188..5237    -  CDS            lacI (fragment): lac repressor; lacI; The lac repressor binds to the lac operator to inhibit transcription in E. coli. This inhibition can be relieved by adding lactose or isopropyl-β-D-thiogalactopyranoside (IPTG).
   5237..5304    +  CDS            lacZα (fragment): LacZα fragment of β-galactosidase; lacZ fragment
   5309..5764    +  rep_origin     f1 ori (sequence partly withheld): f1 bacteriophage origin of replication; arrow indicates direction of (+) strand synthesis
   5791..5847    +  promoter       AmpR promoter (fragment): bla
   6000..6051    +  promoter       AmpR promoter (fragment): bla
   6052..6912    +  CDS            AmpR: β-lactamase; bla; confers resistance to ampicillin, carbenicillin, and related antibiotics
   7014..7047    -  protein_bind   loxP: Cre-mediated recombination occurs in the 8-bp core sequence (GCATACAT). Cre recombinase
   7125..7713    +  rep_origin     ori: high-copy-number ColE1/pMB1/pBR322/pUC origin of replication
   7896..7949    +  CDS            lacI (fragment): lac repressor; lacI; The lac repressor binds to the lac operator to inhibit transcription in E. coli. This inhibition can be relieved by adding lactose or isopropyl-β-D-thiogalactopyranoside (IPTG).
   7967..8063    -  promoter       AmpR promoter (fragment): bla
>Addgene plasmid #42235 | pCS6-mPSD95a-TSa-HA | depositor full sequence | sequence record 57041 | pCS6-mPSD95a-TSa-HA sequence 8172 bps
CGTTACATAACTTACGGTAAATGGCCCGCCTGGCTGACCGCCCAACGACCCCCGCCCATTGACGTCAATA
ATGACGTATGTTCCCATAGTAACGCCAATAGGGACTTTCCATTGACGTCAATGGGTGGAGTATTTACGGT
AAACTGCCCACTTGGCAGTACATCAAGTGTATCATATGCCAAGTACGCCCCCTATTGACGTCAATGACGG
TAAATGGCCCGCCTGGCATTATGCCCAGTACATGACCTTATGGGACTTTCCTACTTGGCAGTACATCTAC
GTATTAGTCATCGCTATTACCATGGTGATGCGGTTTTGGCAGTACATCAATGGGCGTGGATAGCGGTTTG
ACTCACGGGGATTTCCAAGTCTCCACCCCATTGACGTCAATGGGAGTTTGTTTTGGCACCAAAATCAACG
GGACTTTCCAAAATGTCGTAACAACTCCGCCCCATTGACGCAAATGGGCGGTAGGCGTGTACGGTGGGAG
GTCTATATAAGCAGAGCTCGTTTAGTGAACCGTCAGATCGCCTGGAGACGCCATCCACGCTGTTTTGACC
TCCATAGAAGACACCGGGACCGATCCAGCCTCCGGACTCTAGCCTAGGCCGCGGCCAGGCCCCCCAACAT
GGACTGTCTCTGTATAGTGACAACCAAGAAATACCGCTACCAAGATGAAGACACGCCCCCTCTGGAACAC
AGCCCGGCCCACCTCCCCAACCAGGCCAATTCTCCCCCTGTGATTGTCAACACGGACACCCTAGAAGCCC
CAGGATATGTGAACGGAACAGAGGGGGAGATGGAGTATGAGGAGATCACATTGGAAAGGGGTAACTCAGG
TCTGGGCTTCAGCATCGCAGGTGGCACCGACAACCCACACATCGGTGACGACCCATCCATCTTTATCACC
AAGATCATTCCTGGTGGGGCTGCAGCCCAGGATGGCCGCCTCAGGGTCAACGACAGCATCCTGTTTGTCA
ATGAAGTGGATGTCCGGGAGGTGACCCATTCAGCTGCAGTGGAGGCCCTCAAAGAGGCGGGTTCCATCGT
TCGCCTCTACGTCATGCGCCGGAAACCCCCAGCTGAGAAGATCATAGAGATCAAGCTTATCAAAGGGCCT
AAAGGACTTGGCTTCAGCATCGCAGGGGGCGTTGGGAACCAGCACATCCCTGGAGATAATAGCATCTACG
TAACCAAGATCATCGAAGGAGGCGCTGCCCACAAGGAGGGCAGGTTGCAGATCGGAGACAAGATCCTGGC
GGTCAACAGTGTGGGGCTAGAGGATGTCATGCATGAGGACGCCGTGGCAGCCCTGAAGAACACATATGAC
GTTGTGTACCTAAAGGTGGCCAAGCCCAGCAATGCCTACCTGAGTGACAGCTATGCTCCCCCAGACATCA
CAACCTCATATTCTCAGCACCTGGACAATGAGATCAGTCATAGCAGCTACTTGGGCACCGACTACCCCAC
AGCCATGACCCCCACTTCCCCTCGGCGCTACTCCCCCGTGGCCAAGGACCTGCTAGGGGAGGAAGATATT
CCCCGGGAACCAAGGCGGATCGTGATCCATCGGGGCTCCACCGGCCTGGGCTTCAACATTGTGGGCGGCG
AGGACGGTGAAGGCATCTTCATCTCCTTCATCCTTGCTGGGGGTCCAGCTGACCTCAGTGGGGAGCTACG
GAAGGGGGACCAGATCCTGTCGGTCAATGGTGTTGACCTCCGCAATGCCAGTCATGAACAGGCTGCCATT
GCCCTGAAGAACGCGGGTCAGACGGTCACGATCATCGCTCAGTATAAACCAGAAGAGTATAGCCGATTCG
AGGCCAAGATCCATGATCTTCGGGAACAGCTTATGAATAGTAGCCTGGGCTCAGGGACTGCATCTCTGCG
AAGCAACCCCAAGCGGGGCTTCTATATCAGGGCCCTGTTTGACTACGACAAGACCAAGGACTGCGGTTTC
TTGAGCCAGGCCCTGAGCTTCCACTTTGGGGATGTGCTTCATGTAATTGACGCCAGCGACGAAGAGTGGT
GGCAAGCGCGGCGGGTCCACTCTGACAGTGAGACCGATGACATTGGCTTCATTCCCAGCAAACGGCGGGT
CGAGCGACGAGAGTGGTCAAGGTTAAAGGCCAAGGACTGGGGCTCCAGCTCTGGATCACAGGGTCGAGAA
GACTCGGTTCTGAGCTATGAGACGGTGACGCAGATGGAAGTGCACTACGCTCGCCCCATCATCATCCTTG
GGCCTACCAAAGACCGTGCCAACGATGATCTTCTCTCCGAGTTCCCCGACAAGTTTGGATCCTGTGTCCC
TCATACGACACGTCCTAAGCGGGAATATGAGATAGACGGCCGCGATTACCACTTTGTCTCCTCCCGGGAG
AAAATGGAGAAGGACATTCAGGCGCACAAGTTCATTGAGGCTGGCCAGTACAACAGCCACCTCTACGGGA
CCAGCGTCCAGTCTGTGCGAGAGGTAGCAGAGCAGGGGAAGCACTGCATCCTTGATGTCTCAGCCAATGC
CGTGCGGCGGCTGCAGGCGGCCCACCTGCACCCTATCGCCATCTTCATCCGTCCCCGCTCCCTGGAGAAT
GTGCTAGAGATCAATAAGCGGATCACAGAGGAGCAAGCCCGGAAAGCCTTCGACAGGGCCACGAAGCTGG
AGCAGGAGTTCACGGAGTGCTTCTCAGCCATCGTAGAGGGCGACAGCTTTGAAGAGATCTATCACAAAGT
GAAACGTGTCATCGAAGACCTCTCAGGCCCCTACATCTGGGTCCCAGCCCGAGAGAGACTGGAGCCCGGG
CCCATGGCCAGCATGACTGGTGGACAGCAAATGGGGTCGACGCTCTACCAGGAGTTCGATGAGATGGAAG
AGTGCTCTCAGCACTTACCCGGCGCCGGCAGTAGTGGCGATATCATGGATTACAAGGATGACGACGATAA
GGGCTCTTCCGGGACAGGCTCCGGATCCGGCACTAGTGCGCCCATCACGGCGTACGCCCAGCAGACGAGA
GGCCTCCTAGGGTGTATAATCACCAGCCTGACTGGCCGGGACAAAAACCAAGTGGAGGGTGAGGTCCAGA
TCGTGTCAACTGCTACCCAAACCTTCCTGGCAACGTGCATCAATGGGGTATGCTGGGCAGTCTACCACGG
GGCCGGAACGAGGACCATCGCATCACCCAAGGGTCCTGTCATCCAGATGTATACCAATGTGGACCAAGAC
CTTGTGGGCTGGCCCGCTCCTCAAGGTTCCCGCTCATTGACACCCTGTACCTGCGGCTCCTCGGACCTTT
ACCTGGTCACGAGGCACGCCGATGTCATTCCCGTGCGCCGGCGAGGTGATAGCAGGGGTAGCCTGCTTTC
GCCCCGGCCCATTTCCTACTTGAAAGGCTCCTCGGGGGGTCCGCTGTTGTGCCCCGCGGGACACGCCGTG
GGCCTATTCAGGGCCGCGGTGTGCACCCGTGGAGTGGCTAAAGCGGTGGACTTTATCCCTGTGGAGAACC
TAGAGACAACCATGAGATCCCCGGTGTTCACGGACAACTCCTCTCCACCAGCAGTCACCCTGACGCACCC
AATCACCAAAATCGATAGGGAGGTTCTCTACCAGGAGTTCGATGAGATGGAAGAGTGCTCTCAGCACTAT
CCCTACGATGTGCCCGATTACGCTGGCGCGCCTTGATTCCTGCCCTGGCTTGGCCTGGACTCACCCTGCC
TCCACCACCTGGGCCCTTGGTCTGGACTGAATAGCCCAAGCCCTTCGTACCCTAGCCTTTCTTCCCACCC
TTCTTATTTATTTCCTTTCTGACTGGATCGAGCCCATTGGAGGGAGGACACTCCTCTCTGCATGTATCCC
TGCACCCCAGATCAGGGCCCCTAGACCCCAGGAACCTGGGGTCTGGGGGGGAGCTGGGCTCCTGGTTCCG
AGCCCTTGCTCCTTAAGACTCCTACCCCTGCCCGCCCCCATGCACACACAGACCCACTGGGGGCCTCTGC
CCTCCCCATTTTCTCCCACACACATTCCAGAAGTCAGGGCCCCTCTCAAGGAGTACCCGCTGTAGGGATG
CAGGGCCACAGGCTTCCGCGCTCTCCCGAGGCAGGGGCTGGGGTCACCCCTGCCCCATCATAACTCCCCA
CGCCGTTTGAGTTCTCCTTTATTTTCTCCATTCTTTTCTTCTCAAAGGTGGTTTTTGGGGGGAGAAGCAG
GGGGGCTCTCCTGAGGGTCCCCCCGTCTTTCACACACCTCCCACCTTTTTTCTTTGCCGGTTTGCATGAG
TGGAAGGTCTAACTGTGGCTTTTTTTTTTTTCTGGGATTTTATTTCATTTTATTTGATTTTATTTTTTTG
GGAAAAGGGGAGGGATGGGTCTGGGGAGTGGGGAATGTGGGAGGGGGGTGGGGGGGCAAAGGGTCAGGGG
TTGGGTGTCCGGGAGCCAGGGGAGGACAGGAAATGCTGCCGCCTTCTGCAATTTATTTATTTTTTTCTTT
TGAGAGAGTGAAAGGAAGAGACAGACACTTGAAAAAAAAAAAAAAAGGGCGGCCGCTCTAGAGTATCCCT
CGAGGGGCCCAAGCTTACGCGTACCCAGCTTTCTTGTACAAAGTGGTCCCTATAGTGAGTCGTATTATAA
GCTAGGCACTGGCCGTCGTTTTACAACGTCGTGACTGGGAAAACTGCTAGCTTGGGATCTTTGTGAAGGA
ACCTTACTTCTGTGGTGTGACATAATTGGACAAACTACCTACAGAGATTTAAAGCTCTAAGGTAAATATA
AAATTTTTAAGTGTATAATGTGTTAAACTAGCTGCATATGCTTGCTGCTTGAGAGTTTTGCTTACTGAGT
ATGATTTATGAAAATATTATACACAGGAGCTAGTGATTCTAATTGTTTGTGTATTTTAGATTCACAGTCC
CAAGGCTCATTTCAGGCCCCTCAGTCCTCACAGTCTGTTCATGATCATAATCAGCCATACCACATTTGTA
GAGGTTTTACTTGCTTTAAAAAACCTCCCACACCTCCCCCTGAACCTGAAACATAAAATGAATGCAATTG
TTGTTGTTAACTTGTTTATTGCAGCTTATAATGGTTACAAATAAAGCAATAGCATCACAAATTTCACAAA
TAAAGCATTTTTTTCACTGCATTCTAGTTGTGGTTTGTCCAAACTCATCAATGTATCTTATCATGTCTGG
ATCGATCCTGCATTAATGAATCGGCCAACGCGCGGGGAGAGGCGGTTTGCGTATTGGCTGGCGTAATAGC
GAAGAGGCCCGCACCGATCGCCCTTCCCAACAGTTGCGCAGCCTGAATGGCGAATGGG
[124 nt withheld, positions 5309-5432]
C
[91 nt withheld, positions 5434-5524]
A
[49 nt withheld, positions 5526-5574]
CCTTTGACGTTGGAGTCCACGTTCTTT
[37 nt withheld, positions 5602-5638]
ACCCTATCTCGGTCTATTCTTTTGATTTATAAGGGATTTTGCCGATTTCGGCCTATTGGTTAAAAAATGA
GCTGATTTAACAAAAATTTAACGCGAATTTTAACAAAATATTAACGTTTACAATTTCAGGTGGCACTTTT
CGGGGAAATGTGCGCGGAACCCCTATTTGTTTATTTTTCTAAATACATTCAAATATGTATCCGCTCATGC
CAGGTCTTGGACTGGTGAGAACGGCTTGCTCGGCAGCTTCGATGTGTGCTGGAGGGAGAATAAAGGTCTA
AGATGTGCGATAGAGGGAAGTCGCATTGAATTATGTGCTGTGTAGGGATCGCTGGTATCAAATATGTGTG
CCCACCCCTGGCATGAGACAATAACCCTGATAAATGCTTCAATAATATTGAAAAAGGAAGAGTATGAGTA
TTCAACATTTCCGTGTCGCCCTTATTCCCTTTTTTGCGGCATTTTGCCTTCCTGTTTTTGCTCACCCAGA
AACGCTGGTGAAAGTAAAAGATGCTGAAGATCAGTTGGGTGCACGAGTGGGTTACATCGAACTGGATCTC
AACAGCGGTAAGATCCTTGAGAGTTTTCGCCCCGAAGAACGTTTTCCAATGATGAGCACTTTTAAAGTTC
TGCTATGTGGCGCGGTATTATCCCGTATTGACGCCGGGCAAGAGCAACTCGGTCGCCGCATACACTATTC
TCAGAATGACTTGGTTGAGTACTCACCAGTCACAGAAAAGCATCTTACGGATGGCATGACAGTAAGAGAA
TTATGCAGTGCTGCCATAACCATGAGTGATAACACTGCGGCCAACTTACTTCTGACAACGATCGGAGGAC
CGAAGGAGCTAACCGCTTTTTTGCACAACATGGGGGATCATGTAACTCGCCTTGATCGTTGGGAACCGGA
GCTGAATGAAGCCATACCAAACGACGAGCGTGACACCACGATGCCTGTAGCAATGGCAACAACGTTGCGC
AAACTATTAACTGGCGAACTACTTACTCTAGCTTCCCGGCAACAATTAATAGACTGGATGGAGGCGGATA
AAGTTGCAGGACCACTTCTGCGCTCGGCCCTTCCGGCTGGCTGGTTTATTGCTGATAAATCTGGAGCCGG
TGAGCGTGGGTCTCGCGGTATCATTGCAGCACTGGGGCCAGATGGTAAGCCCTCCCGTATCGTAGTTATC
TACACGACGGGGAGTCAGGCAACTATGGATGAACGAAATAGACAGATCGCTGAGATAGGTGCCTCACTGA
TTAAGCATTGGTAACTGTCAGACCAAGTTTACTCATATATACTTTAGATTGATTTAAAACTTCATTTTTA
ATTTAAAAGGATCTAGGTGAAGATCCTTTTTGATAATCTCATGCCATAACTTCGTATAATGTATGCTATA
CGAAGTTATGGCATGACCAAAATCCCTTAACGTGAGTTTTCGTTCCACTGAGCGTCAGACCCCGTAGAAA
AGATCAAAGGATCTTCTTGAGATCCTTTTTTTCTGCGCGTAATCTGCTGCTTGCAAACAAAAAAACCACC
GCTACCAGCGGTGGTTTGTTTGCCGGATCAAGAGCTACCAACTCTTTTTCCGAAGGTAACTGGCTTCAGC
AGAGCGCAGATACCAAATACTGTCCTTCTAGTGTAGCCGTAGTTAGGCCACCACTTCAAGAACTCTGTAG
CACCGCCTACATACCTCGCTCTGCTAATCCTGTTACCAGTGGCTGCTGCCAGTGGCGATAAGTCGTGTCT
TACCGGGTTGGACTCAAGACGATAGTTACCGGATAAGGCGCAGCGGTCGGGCTGAACGGGGGGTTCGTGC
ACACAGCCCAGCTTGGAGCGAACGACCTACACCGAACTGAGATACCTACAGCGTGAGCATTGAGAAAGCG
CCACGCTTCCCGAAGGGAGAAAGGCGGACAGGTATCCGGTAAGCGGCAGGGTCGGAACAGGAGAGCGCAC
GAGGGAGCTTCCAGGGGGAAACGCCTGGTATCTTTATAGTCCTGTCGGGTTTCGCCACCTCTGACTTGAG
CGTCGATTTTTGTGATGCTCGTCAGGGGGGCGGAGCCTATGGAAAAACGCCAGCAACGCGGCCTTTTTAC
GGTTCCTGGCCTTTTGCTGGCCTTTTGCTCACATGTTCTTTCCTGCGTTATCCCCTGATTCTGTGGATAA
CCGTATTACCGCCTTTGAGTGAGCTGATACCGCTCGCCGCAGCCGAACGACCGAGCGCAGCGAGTCAGTG
AGCGAGGAAGCGGAAGAGCGCCCAATACGCAAACCGCCTCTCCCCGCGCGTTGGCCGATTCATTAATGCA
GAGCTTGCAATTCGCGCGTTTTTCAATATTATTGAAGCATTTATCAGGGTTATTGTCTCATGAGCGGATA
CATATTTGAATGTATTTAGAAAAATAAACAAATAGGGGTTCCGCGCACATTTCCCCGAAAAGTGCCACCT
GACGTCTAAGAAACCATTATTATCATGACATTAACCTATAAAAATAGGCGTAGTACGAGGCCCTTTCACT
CATTAGATGCATGT
