>Addgene plasmid #42235 | pCS6-mPSD95a-TSa-HA | addgene partial sequence | sequence record 60403 | PSD95/Dlg4-F1 5'-tgggtcccagcccgagagag-3'
CAAATGGGGTCGACGCTCTACCAGGAGTTCGATGAGATGGAAGAGTGCTCTCAGCACTTACCCGGCGCCG
GCAGTAGTGGCGATATCATGGATTACAAGGATGACGACGATAAGGGCTCTTCCGGGACAGGCTCCGGATC
CGGCACTAGTGCGCCCATCACGGCGTACGCCCAGCAGACGAGAGGCCTCCTAGGGTGTATAATCACCAGC
CTGACTGGCCGGGACAAAAACCAAGTGGAGGGTGAGGTCCAGATCGTGTCAACTGCTACCCAAACCTTCC
TGGCAACGTGCATCAATGGGGTATGCTGGGCAGTCTACCACGGGGCCGGAACGAGGACCATCGCATCACC
CAAGGGTCCTGTCATCCAGATGTATACCAATGTGGACCAAGACCTTGTGGGCTGGCCCGCTCCTCAAGGT
TCCCGCTCATTGACACCCTGTACCTGCGGCTCCTCGGACCTTTACCTGGTCACGAGGCACGCCGATGTCA
TTCCCGTGCGCCGGCGAGGTGATAGCAGGGGTAGCCTGCTTTCGCCCCGGCCCATTTCCTACTTGAAAGG
CTCCTCGGGGGGTCCGCTGTTGTGCCCCGCGGGACACGCCGTGGGCCTATTCAGGGCCGCGGTGTGCACC
CGTGGAGTGGCTAAAGCGGTGGACTTTATCCCTGTGGAGAACCTAGAGACAACCATGAGATCCCCGGTGT
TCACGGACAACTCCTCTCCACCAGCAGTCACCCTGACGCACCCAATCACCAAAATCGATAGGGAGGTTCT
CTACCAGGAGTTCGATGAGATGGAAGAGTGCTCTCAGCACTATCCCTACGATGTGCCCGATTACGCTGGC
GCGCC
